Addgene plasmid #203024: Salsa-BC183-P2H3
Purpose: Expression of barcoded reporter plasmid for PRESTO-Salsa; EGFP/BC183
Depositing lab: Noah Palm. Depositing organization: Yale University. Publication: Highly multiplexed bioactivity screening reveals human and microbiota metabolome-GPCRome interactions. Chen H, Rosen CE, Gonzalez-Hernandez JA, Song D, Potempa J, Ring AM, Palm NW. Cell. 2023 Jul 6;186(14):3095-3110.e19. doi: 10.1016/j.cell.2023.05.024. Epub 2023 Jun 14. PubMed 37321219.
Backbone
  Vector backbone: pCER206
  Vector type: Mammalian Expression
Growth in bacteria
  Bacterial resistance: Ampicillin, 100 μg/mL
  Growth temperature: 37°C
  Growth strain: DH5alpha
  Copy number: High Copy
Gene/Insert
  Gene/Insert name: EGFP/BC183
  Species: Synthetic
  Insert size (bp): 730
  Promoter: Tet Response Element (TRE)
  Cloning method: Restriction Enzyme; 5′ cloning site BsrGI (not destroyed); 3′ cloning site HindIII (not destroyed)
  Sequencing primers: 5′ Custom primer (GAAGCGCGATCACATGG)
Terms and licenses: Academic/Nonprofit Terms; Industry Terms: Not Available to Industry
How to cite: Salsa-BC183-P2H3 was a gift from Noah Palm (Addgene plasmid # 203024 ; http://n2t.net/addgene:203024 ; RRID:Addgene_203024)
