[The description below was written by a language model from this plasmid's Addgene catalogue record and pLannotate feature annotations shown in this document.]
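Description:
Salsa-BC183-P2H3 is a mammalian expression reporter plasmid built on the pCER206 backbone, one member of a barcoded reporter set for the PRESTO-Salsa multiplexed GPCR bioactivity screening platform. It is about 5.1 kb and is propagated in E. coli as a high-copy plasmid through a ColE1/pUC-type origin, with selection by ampicillin via the bla gene under its own promoter. No mammalian selection marker is annotated. Short fragments matching lacI, an aminoglycoside phosphotransferase and SV40 large T antigen appear to be backbone remnants rather than functional genes.

The payload is a synthetic insert of about 730 bp described as EGFP/BC183, cloned between BsrGI and HindIII sites and driven by a tetracycline response element. The feature table shows a bidirectional-looking arrangement around the tetO repeats. On one side, a TRE3G-type promoter fragment leads into the mammalian codon-optimised EGFP coding sequence, followed by a short polylinker region and an SV40 polyadenylation signal annotated on the opposite strand. On the other side, a minimal CMV promoter points toward a polylinker fragment, a rabbit β-globin intron, a β-globin exon fragment and a β-globin poly(A) signal, with no additional coding sequence annotated in that arm. The barcode itself (BC183) is not annotated as a feature. The cloning sites suggest it lies just downstream of EGFP, in the transcribed 3′ region, but the record does not state its position.

Because transcription depends on a Tet-family transactivator binding the TRE, reporter expression serves as a readout of transactivator availability. The transcribed barcode would let many reporters be pooled and told apart by sequencing, which fits the stated purpose. The record does not say which receptor this barcode is paired with.
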