Features (pLannotate 1.2.2; 17 found; start..end, strand, type, name):
      2..55      +  CDS            lacI (fragment): lac repressor; lacI; The lac repressor binds to the lac operator to inhibit transcription in E. coli. This inhibition can be relieved by adding lactose or isopropyl-β-D-thiogalactopyranoside (IPTG).
    388..443     -  polyA_signal   β-globin poly(A) signal: rabbit β-globin polyadenylation signal (Gil and Proudfoot, 1987)
    518..640     -  CDS            HBB: HBB_COLGU - Experimental evidence at transcript level: Swiss-Prot protein existence level 2. Involved in oxygen transport from the lung to the various peripheral tissues. From Colobus guereza (Mantled guereza) (Eastern black-and-white colobus monkey).
    644..1216    -  intron         β-globin intron: intron from rabbit β-globin gene
   1312..1343    -  misc_feature   MCS (fragment): pUC18/19 multiple cloning site
   1437..1475    -  promoter       minimal CMV promoter: human cytomegalovirus (CMV) immediate early promoter
   1493..1708    -  protein_bind   tetracycline response element (fragment): contains seven copies of the tetracycline operator tetO tetracycline repressor TetR
   1708..1753    +  promoter       TRE3GV promoter (fragment): 3rd-generation Tet-responsive promoter that can be activated by binding of Tet-On® 3G, optimized for retroviral and lentiviral vectors
   1829..1856    +  misc_feature   MCS (fragment): pBluescript multiple cloning site
   1861..2580    +  CDS            EGFP: the original enhanced GFP (Yang et al., 1996) mammalian codon-optimized
   2591..2613    +  misc_feature   MCS (fragment): pBluescript multiple cloning site
   2627..2761    -  polyA_signal   SV40 poly(A) signal: SV40 polyadenylation signal
   2784..2867    -  CDS            large T antigen (fragment): large T antigen from SV40 (simian virus 40)
   2861..3091    -  CDS            str (fragment): STR_KLEPN - Protein inferred from homology: Swiss-Prot protein existence level 3. The aminoglycoside phosphotransferases achieve inactivation of their antibiotic substrates by phosphorylation. From Klebsiella pneumoniae.
   3210..3314    +  promoter       AmpR promoter: bla
   3315..4175    +  CDS            AmpR: β-lactamase; bla; confers resistance to ampicillin, carbenicillin, and related antibiotics
   4346..4934    +  rep_origin     ori: high-copy-number ColE1/pMB1/pBR322/pUC origin of replication
>Addgene plasmid #203024 | Salsa-BC183-P2H3 | addgene full sequence | sequence record 421375 | Addgene NGS Result
AGCGCCCAATACGCAAACCGCCTCTCCCCGCGCGTTGGCCGATTCATTAATGCAGTCGAGGGATCTCCAT
AAGAGAAGAGGGACAGCTATGACTGGGAGTAGTCAGGAGAGGAGGAAAAATCTGGCTAGTAAAACATGTA
AGGAAAATTTTAGGGATGTTAAAGAAAAAAATAACACAAAACAAAATATAAAAAAAATCTAACCTCAAGT
CAAGGCTTTTCTATGGAATAAGGAATGGACAGCAGGGGGCTGTTTCATATACTGATGACCTCTTTATAGC
CAACCTTTGTTCATGGCAGCCAGCATATGGGCATATGTTGCCAAACTCTAAACCAAATACTCATTCTGAT
GTTTTAAATGATTTGCCCTCCCATATGTCCTTCCGAGTGAGAGACACAAAAAATTCCAACACACTATTGC
AATGAAAATAAATTTCCTTTATTAGCCAGAAGTCAGATGCTCAAGGGGCTTCATGATGTCCCCATAATTT
TTGGCAGAGGGAAAAAGATCGATCTCAGTGGTATTTGTGAGCCAGGGCATTGGCCACACCAGCCACCACC
TTCTGATAGGCAGCCTGCACCTGAGGAGTGAATTCTTTGCCAAAATGATGAGACAGCACAACAACCAGCA
CGTTGCCCAGGAGCTGTAGGAAAGAGAAGAAGGCATGAACATGGTTAGCAGAGGGGCCCGGTTTGGACTC
AGAGTATTTTATCCTCATCTCAAACAGTGTATATCATTGTAACCATAAAGAGAAAGGCAGGATGATGACC
AGGGTGTAGTTGTTTCTACCAATAAGAATATTTCCACGCCAGCCAGAATTTATATGCAGAAATATTCTAC
CTTATCATTTAATTATAACAATTGTTCTCTAAAACTGTGCTGAAGTACAATATAATATACCCTGATTGCC
TTGAAAAAAAAGTGATTAGAGAAAGTACTTACAATCTGACAAATAAACAAAAGTGAATTTAAAAATTCGT
TACAAATGCAAGCTAAAGTTTAACGAAAAAGTTACAGAAAATGAAAAGAAAATAAGAGGAGACAATGGTT
GTCAACAGAGTAGAAAGTGAAAGAAACAAAATTATCATGAGGGTCCATGGTGATACAAGGGACATCTTCC
CATTCTAAACAACACCCTGAAAACTTTGCCCCCTCCATATAACATGAATTTTACAATAGCGAAAAAGAAA
GAACAATCAAGGGTCCCCAAACTCACCCTGAAGTTCTCAGCTCTAGAGATATCGTCGAGGCCGCGCTAGC
GTTTAAACTGTCGACCTTAATTAAGAGATCTGCTCGAGGCGCGTCAGCTGACTAGAGGATCCCCGGGTAC
CGAGCTCGAATTCGGGGCCGCGGAGGCTGGATCGGTCCCGGTGTCTTCTATGGAGGTCAAAACAGCGTGG
ATGGCGTCTCCAGGCGATCTGACGGTTCACTAAACGAGCTCTGCTTATATAGGCCTCCCACCGTACACGC
CTACCTCGACCCGGGTACCGAGCTCGACTTTCACTTTTCTCTATCACTGATAGGGAGTGGTAAACTCGAC
TTTCACTTTTCTCTATCACTGATAGGGAGTGGTAAACTCGACTTTCACTTTTCTCTATCACTGATAGGGA
GTGGTAAACTCGACTTTCACTTTTCTCTATCACTGATAGGGAGTGGTAAACTCGACTTTCACTTTTCTCT
ATCACTGATAGGGAGTGGTAAACTCGACCTATATAAGCAGAGCTCGTTTAGTGAACCGTCAGATCGCCTG
GAGACGCCATCCACGCTGTTTTGACCTCCATAGAAGACACCGGGACCGATCCAGCCTCCGCGGCCCCGAA
TTCCTGCAGCGGCCGCTCTAGAACTAGTGGATCCCCGCGGATGGTGAGCAAGGGCGAGGAGCTGTTCACC
GGGGTGGTGCCCATCCTGGTCGAGCTGGACGGCGACGTAAACGGCCACAAGTTCAGCGTGTCCGGCGAGG
GCGAGGGCGATGCCACCTACGGCAAGCTGACCCTGAAGTTCATCTGCACCACCGGCAAGCTGCCCGTGCC
CTGGCCCACCCTCGTGACCACCCTGACCTACGGCGTGCAGTGCTTCAGCCGCTACCCCGACCACATGAAG
CAGCACGACTTCTTCAAGTCCGCCATGCCCGAAGGCTACGTCCAGGAGCGCACCATCTTCTTCAAGGACG
ACGGCAACTACAAGACCCGCGCCGAGGTGAAGTTCGAGGGCGACACCCTGGTGAACCGCATCGAGCTGAA
GGGCATCGACTTCAAGGAGGACGGCAACATCCTGGGGCACAAGCTGGAGTACAACTACAACAGCCACAAC
GTCTATATCATGGCCGACAAGCAGAAGAACGGCATCAAGGTGAACTTCAAGATCCGCCACAACATCGAGG
ACGGCAGCGTGCAGCTCGCCGACCACTACCAGCAGAACACCCCCATCGGCGACGGCCCCGTGCTGCTGCC
CGACAACCACTACCTGAGCACCCAGTCCGCCCTGAGCAAAGACCCCAACGAGAAGCGCGATCACATGGTC
CTGCTGGAGTTCGTGACCGCCGCCGGGATCACTCTCGGCATGGACGAGCTGTACAAGTAATGTATGCCAC
GAATTCGATATCAAGCTTGTCGACCTAGTTCTAGAGGATCCAGACATGATAAGATACATTGATGAGTTTG
GACAAACCACAACTAGAATGCAGTGAAAAAAATGCTTTATTTGTGAAATTTGTGATGCTATTGCTTTATT
TGTAACCATTATAAGCTGCAATAAACAAGTTAACAACAACAATTGCATTCATTTTATGTTTCAGGTTCAG
GGGGAGGTGTGGGAGGTTTTTTAAAGCAAGTAAAACCTCTACAAATGTGGTATGGCTGATTATGATCCTG
CAAGCCTCGTCGTCCTGGCCGGACCACGCTATCTGTGCAAGGTCCCCGGCCCCGGACGCGCGCTCCATGA
GCAGAGCGCCCGCCGCCGAGGCGAAGACTCGGGCGGCGCCCTGCCCGTCCCACCAGGTCAACAGGCGGTA
ACCGGCCTCTTCATCGGGAATGCGCGCGACCTTCAGCATCGCCGGCATGTCCCCCTGGCGGACGGGAAGT
ATCCAGCTCGACCAAGCTGGCCGCGTCGAGTGAAGACGAAAGGGCCTCGTGATACGCCTATTTTTATAGG
TTAATGTCATGATAATAATGGTTTCTTAGACGTCAGGTGGCACTTTTCGGGGAAATGTGCGCGGAACCCC
TATTTGTTTATTTTTCTAAATACATTCAAATATGTATCCGCTCATGAGACAATAACCCTGATAAATGCTT
CAATAATATTGAAAAAGGAAGAGTATGAGTATTCAACATTTCCGTGTCGCCCTTATTCCCTTTTTTGCGG
CATTTTGCCTTCCTGTTTTTGCTCACCCAGAAACGCTGGTGAAAGTAAAAGATGCTGAAGATCAGTTGGG
TGCACGAGTGGGTTACATCGAACTGGATCTCAACAGCGGTAAGATCCTTGAGAGTTTTCGCCCCGAAGAA
CGTTTTCCAATGATGAGCACTTTTAAAGTTCTGCTATGTGGCGCGGTATTATCCCGTGTTGACGCCGGGC
AAGAGCAACTCGGTCGCCGCATACACTATTCTCAGAATGACTTGGTTGAGTACTCACCAGTCACAGAAAA
GCATCTTACGGATGGCATGACAGTAAGAGAATTATGCAGTGCTGCCATAACCATGAGTGATAACACTGCG
GCCAACTTACTTCTGACAACGATCGGAGGACCGAAGGAGCTAACCGCTTTTTTGCACAACATGGGGGATC
ATGTAACTCGCCTTGATCGTTGGGAACCGGAGCTGAATGAAGCCATACCAAACGACGAGCGTGACACCAC
GATGCCTGTAGCAATGGCAACAACGTTGCGCAAACTATTAACTGGCGAACTACTTACTCTAGCTTCCCGG
CAACAATTAATAGACTGGATGGAGGCGGATAAAGTTGCAGGACCACTTCTGCGCTCGGCCCTTCCGGCTG
GCTGGTTTATTGCTGATAAATCTGGAGCCGGTGAGCGTGGGTCTCGCGGTATCATTGCAGCACTGGGGCC
AGATGGTAAGCCCTCCCGTATCGTAGTTATCTACACGACGGGGAGTCAGGCAACTATGGATGAACGAAAT
AGACAGATCGCTGAGATAGGTGCCTCACTGATTAAGCATTGGTAACTGTCAGACCAAGTTTACTCATATA
TACTTTAGATTGATTTAAAACTTCATTTTTAATTTAAAAGGATCTAGGTGAAGATCCTTTTTGATAATCT
CATGACCAAAATCCCTTAACGTGAGTTTTCGTTCCACTGAGCGTCAGACCCCGTAGAAAAGATCAAAGGA
TCTTCTTGAGATCCTTTTTTTCTGCGCGTAATCTGCTGCTTGCAAACAAAAAAACCACCGCTACCAGCGG
TGGTTTGTTTGCCGGATCAAGAGCTACCAACTCTTTTTCCGAAGGTAACTGGCTTCAGCAGAGCGCAGAT
ACCAAATACTGTTCTTCTAGTGTAGCCGTAGTTAGGCCACCACTTCAAGAACTCTGTAGCACCGCCTACA
TACCTCGCTCTGCTAATCCTGTTACCAGTGGCTGCTGCCAGTGGCGATAAGTCGTGTCTTACCGGGTTGG
ACTCAAGACGATAGTTACCGGATAAGGCGCAGCGGTCGGGCTGAACGGGGGGTTCGTGCACACAGCCCAG
CTTGGAGCGAACGACCTACACCGAACTGAGATACCTACAGCGTGAGCTATGAGAAAGCGCCACGCTTCCC
GAAGGGAGAAAGGCGGACAGGTATCCGGTAAGCGGCAGGGTCGGAACAGGAGAGCGCACGAGGGAGCTTC
CAGGGGGAAACGCCTGGTATCTTTATAGTCCTGTCGGGTTTCGCCACCTCTGACTTGAGCGTCGATTTTT
GTGATGCTCGTCAGGGGGGCGGAGCCTATGGAAAAACGCCAGCAACGCGGCCTTTTTACGGTTCCTGGCC
TTTTGCTGGCCTTTTGCTCACATGTTCTTTCCTGCGTTATCCCCTGATTCTGTGGATAACCGTATTACCG
CCTTTGAGTGAGCTGATACCGCTCGCCGCAGCCGAACGACCGAGCGCAGCGAGTCAGTGAGCGAGGAAGC
GGAAG
