>Addgene plasmid #203024 | Salsa-BC183-P2H3 | depositor partial sequence | sequence record 393897 | BC183
TGTATGCCAC
